>Addgene plasmid #125153 | pAGW-dpse-GAL4-DBD | depositor full sequence | sequence record 239300 | pAGW-dpse-GAL4-DBD sequence 6414 bps
GCGCCCAATACGCAAACCGCCTCTCCCCGCGCGTTGGCCGATTCATTAATGCAGGCAACTCGTGAAAGGT
AGGCGGATCAGCGGCCGCAGCATGCAATTCTATATTCTAAAAACACAAATGATACTTCTAAAAAAAAATC
ATGAATGGCATCAACTCTGAATCAAATCTTTGCAGATGCACCTACTTCTCATTTCCACTGTCACATCATT
TTTCCAGATCTATCTGAGGATGCCGCACCCTGCCCCACCTGTGGCTGGGCATTCGACCTTCAGGGGCCAT
TGTCCCTTGTAATGCCCACCCACTCCTATTAGTACTCTTATAAATCTTTTCTTATAGATTATTGTTCATT
TAAAGTATGTTCTTCCCAAAACAAGAGCTTCATGGTTCATGGCCGCTACACCCGGAAGCAACTGCAGCCG
TTCACACGCTGACAGCGAACTGACACGAATACTCATAATCATTTCAATTAGACGTGTTGCAATTAGCCTT
GTCGACCCGCCACCACTGCAGGTTCATTCCGTACGAGTATGTTGCACAATTACGTAAATTAGCGGCGAGG
AATTCAATATGCTTGGGCAGGCAAAGAGGGAGTCGAGCGAGAGTCCCTGTGTGCGCATTATCTTTCAGGG
CCCCGAGCGCTTGTAATTGCCAATGCTTAACACGATTGAGTGAATCATCGTGAATCACTGAATCATTCAT
TGTGTGACTCGCGGAATGCGATATCAATTCCATGCGAGCTTCTGGATGTCAAAACACTCCACGGAAGACC
AGATTCTACGAAAAGCTGGTTCTTATAATGCGAACCATTAATTTAGTAGATCACTCTACATATACATACT
ATCTCCGACTGATTCTTGGTGCGAACTATTTGTTTTTTGCTGACAGATCCACTGAAAAGGTAAAGAATAA
TGATATATTTCCGCTTCCGTTCAAGGTCTTGGATCAGAGATACTTCATCGTTGTCCCATGTTTTTTTAGA
TTTTTGCTTATTTTTGGTTGGTTTTTTATTGTCACATTTTTTCGCACGTTTTATTTGATTTATGTCTGTG
ACGGCTGCTGACCGCCCTGCTCCTCCTATTATTTCTTTTATCCCTGATACATGGCTGTTGTGTGGCGCAA
ATTTCCTTATCTCAGGCCTTGTCGGACTGGCCATATTTTATCGCATGCTTTGCCTTTCTTTTCTGCTTTG
CAGGCAAATTGAAAAGGCAATTCCCATCAGACGTCTGGCTCGAGATCTACTGCATCGATCAGTGCGGTCG
ACTGGCGTTGTAATTTTTTTATATAGCGGGCTTTTGCGCACTCCGTGCATCATTTAGTAACGAAGCTTAA
ACCGAACCGCATCGCTCTGAAGCTCTAAAGCGCGCGCGCTCTCCTTCCCCGCGGAACCATCGAGAACCAA
CATCGACAAGAACTACAACAACAGCGAGAATGGGGAAGCCAATCCCTAATCCCCTTCTGGGACTCGACTC
TACCGGCGGCTCTATGAAGCTACTGTCTTCTATCGAACAAGCATGCGATATTTGCCGACTTAAAAAGCTC
AAGTGCTCCAAAGAAAAACCGAAGTGCGCCAAGTGTCTGAAGAACAACTGGGAGTGTCGCTACTCTCCCA
AAACCAAAAGGTCTCCGCTGACTAGGGCACATCTGACAGAAGTGGAATCAAGGCTAGAAAGACTGGAACA
GCTATTTCTACTGATTTTTCCTCGAGAAGACCTTGACATGATTTTGAAAATGGATTCTTTACAGGATATA
AAAGCATTGTTAACAGGATTATTTGTACAAGATAATGTGAATAAAGATGCCGTCACAGATAGATTGGCTT
CAGTGGAGACTGATATGCCTCTAACATTGAGACAGCATAGAATAAGTGCGACATCATCATCGGAAGAGAG
TAGTAACAAAGGTCAAAGACAGTTGACTGTATCGTCGGGCGGCGGCCACCGGTATACAAGTTTGTACAAA
AAAGCTGAACGAGAAACGTAAAATGATATAAATATCAATATATTAAATTAGATTTTGCATAAAAAACAGA
CTACATAATACTGTAAAACACAACATATCCAGTCACTATGGCGGCCGCATTAGGCACCCCAGGCTTTACA
CTTTATGCTTCCGGCTCGTATAATGTGTGGATTTTGAGTTAGGATCCGTCGAGATTTTCAGGAGCTAAGG
AAGCTAAAATGGAGAAAAAAATCACTGGATATACCACCGTTGATATATCCCAATGGCATCGTAAAGAACA
TTTTGAGGCATTTCAGTCAGTTGCTCAATGTACCTATAACCAGACCGTTCAGCTGGATATTACGGCCTTT
TTAAAGACCGTAAAGAAAAATAAGCACAAGTTTTATCCGGCCTTTATTCACATTCTTGCCCGCCTGATGA
ATGCTCATCCGGAATTCCGTATGGCAATGAAAGACGGTGAGCTGGTGATATGGGATAGTGTTCACCCTTG
TTACACCGTTTTCCATGAGCAAACTGAAACGTTTTCATCGCTCTGGAGTGAATACCACGACGATTTCCGG
CAGTTTCTACACATATATTCGCAAGATGTGGCGTGTTACGGTGAAAACCTGGCCTATTTCCCTAAAGGGT
TTATTGAGAATATGTTTTTCGTCTCAGCCAATCCCTGGGTGAGTTTCACCAGTTTTGATTTAAACGTGGC
CAATATGGACAACTTCTTCGCCCCCGTTTTCACCATGGGCAAATATTATACGCAAGGCGACAAGGTGCTG
ATGCCGCTGGCGATTCAGGTTCATCATGCCGTTTGTGATGGCTTCCATGTCGGCAGAATGCTTAATGAAT
TACAACAGTACTGCGATGAGTGGCAGGGCGGGGCGTAATCTAGAGGATCCGGCTTACTAAAAGCCAGATA
ACAGTATGCGTATTTGCGCGCTGATTTTTGCGGTATAAGAATATATACTGATATGTATACCCGAAGTATG
TCAAAAAGAGGTATGCTATGAAGCAGCGTATTACAGTGACAGTTGACAGCGACAGCTATCAGTTGCTCAA
GGCATATATGATGTCAATATCTCCGGTCTGGTAAGCACAACCATGCAGAATGAAGCCCGTCGTCTGCGTG
CCGAACGCTGGAAAGCGGAAAATCAGGAAGGGATGGCTGAGGTCGCCCGGTTTATTGAAATGAACGGCTC
TTTTGCTGACGAGAACAGGGGCTGGTGAAATGCAGTTTAAGGTTTACACCTATAAAAGAGAGAGCCGTTA
TCGTCTGTTTGTGGATGTACAGAGTGATATTATTGACACGCCCGGGCGACGGATGGTGATCCCCCTGGCC
AGTGCACGTCTGCTGTCAGATAAAGTCCCCCGTGAACTTTACCCGGTGGTGCATATCGGGGATGAAAGCT
GGCGCATGATGACCACCGATATGGCCAGTGTGCCGGTCTCCGTTATCGGGGAAGAAGTGGCTGATCTCAG
CCACCGCGAAAATGACATCAAAAACGCCATTAACCTGATGTTCTGGGGAATATAAATGTCAGGCTCCCTT
ATACACAGCCAGTCTGCAGGTCGACCATAGTGACTGGATATGTTGTGTTTTACAGTATTATGTAGTCTGT
TTTTTATGCAAAATCTAATTTAATATATTGATATTTATATCATTTTACGTTTCTCGTTCAGCTTTCTTGT
ACAAAGTGGTGACGTAAGCTAGCAGGATCTTTGTGAAGGAACCTTACTTCTGTGGTGTGACATAATTGGA
CAAACTACCTACAGAGATTTAAAGCTCTAAGGTAAATATAAAATTTTTAAGTGTATAATGTGTTAAACTA
CTGATTCTAATTGTTTGTGTATTTTAGATTCCAACCTATGGAACTGATGAATGGGAGCAGTGGTGGAATG
CCTTTAATGAGGAAAACCTGTTTTGCTCAGAAGAAATGCCATCTAGTGATGATGAGGCTACTGCTGACTC
TCAACATTCTACTCCTCCAAAAAAGAAGAGAAAGGTAGAAGACCCCAAGGACTTTCCTTCAGAATTGCTA
AGTTTTTTGAGTCATGCTGTGTTTAGTAATAGAACTCTTGCTTGCTTTGCTATTTACACCACAAAGGAAA
AAGCTGCACTGCTATACAAGAAAATTATGGAAAAATATTCTGTAACCTTTATAAGTAGGCATAACAGTTA
TAATCATAACATACTGTTTTTTCTTACTCCACACAGGCATAGAGTGTCTGCTATTAATAACTATGCTCAA
AAATTGTGTACCTTTAGCTTTTTAATTTGTAAAGGGGTTAATAAGGAATATTTGATGTATAGTGCCTTGA
CTAGAGATCATAATCAGCCATACCACATTTGTAGAGGTTTTACTTGCTTTAAAAAACCTCCCACACCTCC
CCCTGAACCTGAAACATAAAATGAATGCAATTGTTGTTGTTAACTTGTTTATTGCAGCTTATAATGGTTA
CAAATAAAGCAATAGCATCACAAATTTCACAAATAAAGCATTTTTTTCACTGCATTCTAGTTGTGGTTTG
TCCAAACTCATCAATGTATCTTATCATGTCTGGATCCCGTTTAAACTACGCGTAATTCAAACAGGGTTCT
GGCGTCGTTCTCGTACTGTTTTCCCCAGGCCAGTGCTTTAGCGTTATTGAAAAAGGAAGAGTATGAGTAT
TCAACATTTCCGTGTCGCCCTTATTCCCTTTTTTGCGGCATTTTGCCTTCCTGTTTTTGCTCACCCAGAA
ACGCTGGTGAAAGTAAAAGATGCTGAAGATCAGTTGGGTGCACGAGTGGGTTACATCGAACTGGATCTCA
ACAGCGGTAAGATCCTTGAGAGTTTTCGCCCCGAAGAACGTTTTCCAATGATGAGCACTTTTAAAGTTCT
GCTATGTGGCGCGGTATTATCCCGTATTGACGCCGGGCAAGAGCAACTCGGTCGCCGCATACACTATTCT
CAGAATGACTTGGTTGAGTACTCACCAGTCACAGAAAAGCATCTTACGGATGGCATGACAGTAAGAGAAT
TATGCAGTGCTGCCATAACCATGAGTGATAACACTGCGGCCAACTTACTTCTGACAACGATCGGAGGACC
GAAGGAGCTAACCGCTTTTTTGCACAACATGGGGGATCATGTAACTCGCCTTGATCGTTGGGAACCGGAG
CTGAATGAAGCCATACCAAACGACGAGCGTGACACCACGATGCCTGTAGCAATGGCAACAACGTTGCGCA
AACTATTAACTGGCGAACTACTTACTCTAGCTTCCCGGCAACAATTAATAGACTGGATGGAGGCGGATAA
AGTTGCAGGACCACTTCTGCGCTCGGCCCTTCCGGCTGGCTGGTTTATTGCTGATAAATCTGGAGCCGGT
GAGCGTGGGTCTCGCGGTATCATTGCAGCACTGGGGCCAGATGGTAAGCCCTCCCGTATCGTAGTTATCT
ACACGACGGGGAGTCAGGCAACTATGGATGAACGAAATAGACAGATCGCTGAGATAGGTGCCTCACTGAT
TAAGCATTGGTAACTGTCAGACCAAGTTTACTCATATATACTTTAGATTGATTTAAAACTTCATTTTTAA
TTTAAAAGGATCTAGGTGAAGATCCTTTTTGATAATCTCATGACCAAAATCCCTTAACGTGAGTTTTCGT
TCCACTGAGCGTCAGACCCCGTAGAAAAGATCAAAGGATCTTCTTGAGATCCTTTTTTTCTGCGCGTAAT
CTGCTGCTTGCAAACAAAAAAACCACCGCTACCAGCGGTGGTTTGTTTGCCGGATCAAGAGCTACCAACT
CTTTTTCCGAAGGTAACTGGCTTCAGCAGAGCGCAGATACCAAATACTGTCCTTCTAGTGTAGCCGTAGT
TAGGCCACCACTTCAAGAACTCTGTAGCACCGCCTACATACCTCGCTCTGCTAATCCTGTTACCAGTGGC
TGCTGCCAGTGGCGATAAGTCGTGTCTTACCGGGTTGGACTCAAGACGATAGTTACCGGATAAGGCGCAG
CGGTCGGGCTGAACGGGGGGTTCGTGCACACAGCCCAGCTTGGAGCGAACGACCTACACCGAACTGAGAT
ACCTACAGCGTGAGCTATGAGAAAGCGCCACGCTTCCCGAAGGGAGAAAGGCGGACAGGTATCCGGTAAG
CGGCAGGGTCGGAACAGGAGAGCGCACGAGGGAGCTTCCAGGGGGAAACGCCTGGTATCTTTATAGTCCT
GTCGGGTTTCGCCACCTCTGACTTGAGCGTCGATTTTTGTGATGCTCGTCAGGGGGGCGGAGCCTATGGA
AAAACGCCAGCAACGCGGCCTTTTTACGGTTCCTGGCCTTTTGCTGGCCTTTTGCTCACATGTTCTTTCC
TGCGTTATCCCCTGATTCTGTGGATAACCGTATTACCGCCTTTGAGTGAGCTGATACCGCTCGCCGCAGC
CGAACGACCGAGCGCAGCGAGTCAGTGAGCGAGGAAGCGGAAGA
Features (pLannotate 1.2.2; 19 found; start..end, strand, type, name):
      1..54      +  CDS            lacI (fragment): lac repressor; lacI; The lac repressor binds to the lac operator to inhibit transcription in E. coli. This inhibition can be relieved by adding lactose or isopropyl-β-D-thiogalactopyranoside (IPTG).
    140..221     +  promoter       Ac5 promoter (fragment): Drosophila melanogaster actin 5C promoter
   1484..1924    +  CDS            GAL4 DNA binding domain: DNA binding domain of the GAL4 transcriptional activator; Saccharomyces cerevisiae GAL4 (truncated)
   1946..2070    +  protein_bind   attR1: mutant version of attR; recombination site for the Gateway® LR reaction LR Clonase™
   2095..2125    +  promoter       lac UV5 promoter: E. coli lac promoter with an "up" mutation
   2149..2178    +  promoter       cat promoter (fragment): promoter of the E. coli cat gene encoding chloramphenicol acetyltransferase
   2179..2838    +  CDS            CmR: chloramphenicol acetyltransferase; cat; confers resistance to chloramphenicol
   3017..3175    +  CDS            ccdA (fragment): CCDA_ECO57 - Also known as H, letA. Experimental evidence at protein level: Swiss-Prot protein existence level 1. Antitoxin component of a type II toxin-antitoxin (TA) system which inhibits the post-segregational killing (PSK) of plasmid-free cells, also referred to as a plasmid addiction system. Binds to and blocks the activity of CcdB; will also remove bound CcdB protein from the CcdB-GyrA complex by forming a CcdA-CcdB complex, a process termed rejuvenation. Functions as a transcriptional corepressor for the ccdAB operon, repression also requires CcdB (By similarity). From Escherichia coli
   3180..3485    +  CDS            ccdB: CcdB, a bacterial toxin that poisons DNA gyrase; ccdB; Plasmids containing the ccdB gene cannot be propagated in standard E. coli strains.
   3526..3650    -  protein_bind   attR2: mutant version of attR; recombination site for the Gateway® LR reaction LR Clonase™
   3666..3740    +  CDS            small t antigen (fragment): SV40 (simian virus 40) small t antigen
   3742..3807    +  intron         small t intron: SV40 (simian virus 40) small t antigen intron
   3937..3957    +  CDS            SV40 NLS: nuclear localization signal of SV40 (simian virus 40) large T antigen
   4276..4359    +  CDS            large T antigen (fragment): large T antigen from SV40 (simian virus 40)
   4382..4516    +  polyA_signal   SV40 poly(A) signal: SV40 polyadenylation signal
   4534..4596    -  CDS            Exo (fragment): 5' to 3' double-stranded DNA exonuclease in the λ Red system; exo; creates 3' single-stranded DNA tails
   4595..4612    +  promoter       AmpR promoter (fragment): bla
   4613..5473    +  CDS            AmpR: β-lactamase; bla; confers resistance to ampicillin, carbenicillin, and related antibiotics
   5644..6232    +  rep_origin     ori: high-copy-number ColE1/pMB1/pBR322/pUC origin of replication
