>Addgene plasmid #125153 | pAGW-dpse-GAL4-DBD | addgene full sequence | sequence record 248016 | Addgene NGS Result
TATAGCGGGCTTTTGCGCACTCCGTGCATCATTTAGTAACGAAGCTTAAACCGAACCGCATCGCTCTGAA
GCTCTAAAGCGCGCGCGCTCTCCTTCCCCGCGGAACCATCGAGAACCAACATCGACAAGAACTACAACAA
CAGCGAGAATGGGGAAGCCAATCCCTAATCCCCTTCTGGGACTCGACTCTACCGGCGGCTCTATGAAGCT
ACTGTCTTCTATCGAACAAGCATGCGATATTTGCCGACTTAAAAAGCTCAAGTGCTCCAAAGAAAAACCG
AAGTGCGCCAAGTGTCTGAAGAACAACTGGGAGTGTCGCTACTCTCCCAAAACCAAAAGGTCTCCGCTGA
CTAGGGCACATCTGACAGAAGTGGAATCAAGGCTAGAAAGACTGGAACAGCTATTTCTACTGATTTTTCC
TCGAGAAGACCTTGACATGATTTTGAAAATGGATTCTTTACAGGATATAAAAGCATTGTTAACAGGATTA
TTTGTACAAGATAATGTGAATAAAGATGCCGTCACAGATAGATTGGCTTCAGTGGAGACTGATATGCCTC
TAACATTGAGACAGCATAGAATAAGTGCGACATCATCATCGGAAGAGAGTAGTAACAAAGGTCAAAGACA
GTTGACTGTATCGTCGGGCGGCGGCCACCGGTATACAAGTTTGTACAAAAAAGCTGAACGAGAAACGTAA
AATGATATAAATATCAATATATTAAATTAGATTTTGCATAAAAAACAGACTACATAATACTGTAAAACAC
AACATATCCAGTCACTATGGCGGCCGCATTAGGCACCCCAGGCTTTACACTTTATGCTTCCGGCTCGTAT
AATGTGTGGATTTTGAGTTAGGATCCGTCGAGATTTTCAGGAGCTAAGGAAGCTAAAATGGAGAAAAAAA
TCACTGGATATACCACCGTTGATATATCCCAATGGCATCGTAAAGAACATTTTGAGGCATTTCAGTCAGT
TGCTCAATGTACCTATAACCAGACCGTTCAGCTGGATATTACGGCCTTTTTAAAGACCGTAAAGAAAAAT
AAGCACAAGTTTTATCCGGCCTTTATTCACATTCTTGCCCGCCTGATGAATGCTCATCCGGAATTCCGTA
TGGCAATGAAAGACGGTGAGCTGGTGATATGGGATAGTGTTCACCCTTGTTACACCGTTTTCCATGAGCA
AACTGAAACGTTTTCATCGCTCTGGAGTGAATACCACGACGATTTCCGGCAGTTTCTACACATATATTCG
CAAGATGTGGCGTGTTACGGTGAAAACCTGGCCTATTTCCCTAAAGGGTTTATTGAGAATATGTTTTTCG
TCTCAGCCAATCCCTGGGTGAGTTTCACCAGTTTTGATTTAAACGTGGCCAATATGGACAACTTCTTCGC
CCCCGTTTTCACCATGGGCAAATATTATACGCAAGGCGACAAGGTGCTGATGCCGCTGGCGATTCAGGTT
CATCATGCCGTTTGTGATGGCTTCCATGTCGGCAGAATGCTTAATGAATTACAACAGTACTGCGATGAGT
GGCAGGCGGGGCGTAATCTAGAGGATCCGGCTTACTAAAAGCCAGATAACAGTATGCGTATTTGCGCGCT
GATTTTTGCGGTATAAGAATATATACTGATATGTATACCCGAAGTATGTCAAAAAGAGGTATGCTATGAA
GCAGCGTATTACAGTGACAGTTGACAGCGACAGCTATCAGTTGCTCAAGGCATATATGATGTCAATATCT
CCGGTCTGGTAAGCACAACCATGCAGAATGAAGCCCGTCGTCTGCGTGCCGAACGCTGGAAAGCGGAAAA
TCAGGAAGGGATGGCTGAGGTCGCCCGGTTTATTGAAATGAACGGCTCTTTTGCTGACGAGAACAGGGGC
TGGTGAAATGCAGTTTAAGGTTTACACCTATAAAAGAGAGAGCCGTTATCGTCTGTTTGTGGATGTACAG
AGTGATATTATTGACACGCCCGGGCGACGGATGGTGATCCCCCTGGCCAGTGCACGTCTGCTGTCAGATA
AAGTCCCCCGTGAACTTTACCCGGTGGTGCATATCGGGGATGAAAGCTGGCGCATGATGACCACCGATAT
GGCCAGTGTGCCGGTCTCCGTTATCGGGGAAGAAGTGGCTGATCTCAGCCACCGCGAAAATGACATCAAA
AACGCCATTAACCTGATGTTCTGGGGAATATAAATGTCAGGCTCCCTTATACACAGCCAGTCTGCAGGTC
GACCATAGTGACTGGATATGTTGTGTTTTACAGTATTATGTAGTCTGTTTTTTATGCAAAATCTAATTTA
ATATATTGATATTTATATCATTTTACGTTTCTCGTTCAGCTTTCTTGTACAAAGTGGTGACGTAAGCTAG
CAGGATCTTTGTGAAGGAACCTTACTTCTGTGGTGTGACATAATTGGACAAACTACCTACAGAGATTTAA
AGCTCTAAGGTAAATATAAAATTTTTAAGTGTATAATGTGTTAAACTACTGATTCTAATTGTTTGTGTAT
TTTAGATTCCAACCTATGGAACTGATGAATGGGAGCAGTGGTGGAATGCCTTTAATGAGGAAAACCTGTT
TTGCTCAGAAGAAATGCCATCTAGTGATGATGAGGCTACTGCTGACTCTCAACATTCTACTCCTCCAAAA
AAGAAGAGAAAGGTAGAAGACCCCAAGGACTTTCCTTCAGAATTGCTAAGTTTTTTGAGTCATGCTGTGT
TTAGTAATAGAACTCTTGCTTGCTTTGCTATTTACACCACAAAGGAAAAAGCTGCACTGCTATACAAGAA
AATTATGGAAAAATATTCTGTAACCTTTATAAGTAGGCATAACAGTTATAATCATAACATACTGTTTTTT
CTTACTCCACACAGGCATAGAGTGTCTGCTATTAATAACTATGCTCAAAAATTGTGTACCTTTAGCTTTT
TAATTTGTAAAGGGGTTAATAAGGAATATTTGATGTATAGTGCCTTGACTAGAGATCATAATCAGCCATA
CCACATTTGTAGAGGTTTTACTTGCTTTAAAAAACCTCCCACACCTCCCCCTGAACCTGAAACATAAAAT
GAATGCAATTGTTGTTGTTAACTTGTTTATTGCAGCTTATAATGGTTACAAATAAAGCAATAGCATCACA
AATTTCACAAATAAAGCATTTTTTTCACTGCATTCTAGTTGTGGTTTGTCCAAACTCATCAATGTATCTT
ATCATGTCTGGATCCCGTTTAAACTACGCGTAATTCAAACAGGGTTCTGGCGTCGTTCTCGTACTGTTTT
CCCCAGGCCAGTGCTTTAGCGTTATTGAAAAAGGAAGAGTATGAGTATTCAACATTTCCGTGTCGCCCTT
ATTCCCTTTTTTGCGGCATTTTGCCTTCCTGTTTTTGCTCACCCAGAAACGCTGGTGAAAGTAAAAGATG
CTGAAGATCAGTTGGGTGCACGAGTGGGTTACATCGAACTGGATCTCAACAGCGGTAAGATCCTTGAGAG
TTTTCGCCCCGAAGAACGTTTTCCAATGATGAGCACTTTTAAAGTTCTGCTATGTGGCGCGGTATTATCC
CGTATTGACGCCGGGCAAGAGCAACTCGGTCGCCGCATACACTATTCTCAGAATGACTTGGTTGAGTACT
CACCAGTCACAGAAAAGCATCTTACGGATGGCATGACAGTAAGAGAATTATGCAGTGCTGCCATAACCAT
GAGTGATAACACTGCGGCCAACTTACTTCTGACAACGATCGGAGGACCGAAGGAGCTAACCGCTTTTTTG
CACAACATGGGGGATCATGTAACTCGCCTTGATCGTTGGGAACCGGAGCTGAATGAAGCCATACCAAACG
ACGAGCGTGACACCACGATGCCTGTAGCAATGGCAACAACGTTGCGCAAACTATTAACTGGCGAACTACT
TACTCTAGCTTCCCGGCAACAATTAATAGACTGGATGGAGGCGGATAAAGTTGCAGGACCACTTCTGCGC
TCGGCCCTTCCGGCTGGCTGGTTTATTGCTGATAAATCTGGAGCCGGTGAGCGTGGGTCTCGCGGTATCA
TTGCAGCACTGGGGCCAGATGGTAAGCCCTCCCGTATCGTAGTTATCTACACGACGGGGAGTCAGGCAAC
TATGGATGAACGAAATAGACAGATCGCTGAGATAGGTGCCTCACTGATTAAGCATTGGTAACTGTCAGAC
CAAGTTTACTCATATATACTTTAGATTGATTTAAAACTTCATTTTTAATTTAAAAGGATCTAGGTGAAGA
TCCTTTTTGATAATCTCATGACCAAAATCCCTTAACGTGAGTTTTCGTTCCACTGAGCGTCAGACCCCGT
AGAAAAGATCAAAGGATCTTCTTGAGATCCTTTTTTTCTGCGCGTAATCTGCTGCTTGCAAACAAAAAAA
CCACCGCTACCAGCGGTGGTTTGTTTGCCGGATCAAGAGCTACCAACTCTTTTTCCGAAGGTAACTGGCT
TCAGCAGAGCGCAGATACCAAATACTGTTCTTCTAGTGTAGCCGTAGTTAGGCCACCACTTCAAGAACTC
TGTAGCACCGCCTACATACCTCGCTCTGCTAATCCTGTTACCAGTGGCTGCTGCCAGTGGCGATAAGTCG
TGTCTTACCGGGTTGGACTCAAGACGATAGTTACCGGATAAGGCGCAGCGGTCGGGCTGAACGGGGGGTT
CGTGCACACAGCCCAGCTTGGAGCGAACGACCTACACCGAACTGAGATACCTACAGCGTGAGCTATGAGA
AAGCGCCACGCTTCCCGAAGGGAGAAAGGCGGACAGGTATCCGGTAAGCGGCAGGGTCGGAACAGGAGAG
CGCACGAGGGAGCTTCCAGGGGGAAACGCCTGGTATCTTTATAGTCCTGTCGGGTTTCGCCACCTCTGAC
TTGAGCGTCGATTTTTGTGATGCTCGTCAGGGGGGCGGAGCCTATGGAAAAACGCCAGCAACGCGGCCTT
TTTACGGTTCCTGGCCTTTTGCTGGCCTTTTGCTCACATGTTCTTTCCTGCGTTATCCCCTGATTCTGTG
GATAACCGTATTACCGCCTTTGAGTGAGCTGATACCGCTCGCCGCAGCCGAACGACCGAGCGCAGCGAGT
CAGTGAGCGAGGAAGCGGAAGAGCGCCCAATACGCAAACCGCCTCTCCCCGCGCGTTGGCCGATTCATTA
ATGCAGGCAACTCGTGAAAGGTAGGCGGATCAGCGGCCGCAGCATGCAATTCTATATTCTAAAAACACAA
ATGATACTTCTAAAAAAAAATCATGAATGGCATCAACTCTGAATCAAATCTTTGCAGATGCACCTACTTC
TCATTTCCACTGTCACATCATTTTTCCAGATCTATCTGAGGATGCCGCACCCTGCCCCACCTGTGGCTGG
GCATTCGACCTTCAGGGGCCATTGTCCCTTGTAATGCCCACCCACTCCTATTAGTACTCTTATAAATCTT
TTCTTATAGATTATTGTTCATTTAAAGTATGTTCTTCCCAAAACAAGAGCTTCATGGTTCATGGCCGCTA
CACCCGGAAGCAACTGCAGCCGTTCACACGCTGACAGCGAACTGACACGAATACTCATAATCATTTCAAT
TAGACGTGTTGCAATTAGCCTTGTCGACCCGCCACCACTGCAGGTTCATTCCGTACGAGTATGTTGCACA
ATTACGTAAATTAGCGGCGAGGAATTCAATATGCTTGGGCAGGCAAAGAGGGAGTCGAGCGAGAGTCCCT
GTGTGCGCATTATCTTTCAGGGCCCCGAGCGCTTGTAATTGCCAATGCTTAACACGATTGAGTGAATCAT
CGTGAATCACTGAATCATTCATTGTGTGACTCGCGGAATGCGATATCAATTCCATGCGAGCTTCTGGATG
TCAAAACACTCCACGGAAGACCAGATTCTACGAAAAGCTGGTTCTTATAATGCGAACCATTAATTTAGTA
GATCACTCTACATATACATACTATCTCCGACTGATTCTTGGTGCGAACTATTTGTTTTTTGCTGACAGAT
CCACTGAAAAGGTAAAGAATAATGATATATTTCCGCTTCCGTTCAAGGTCTTGGATCAGAGATACTTCAT
CGTTGTCCCATGTTTTTTTAGATTTTTGCTTATTTTTGGTTGGTTTTTTATTGTCACATTTTTTCGCACG
TTTTATTTGATTTATGTCTGTGACGGCTGCTGACCGCCCTGCTCCTCCTATTATTTCTTTTATCCCTGAT
ACATGGCTGTTGTGTGGCGCAAATTTCCTTATCTCAGGCCTTGTCGGACTGGCCATATTTTATCGCATGC
TTTGCCTTTCTTTTCTGCTTTGCAGGCAAATTGAAAAGGCAATTCCCATCAGACGTCTGGCTCGAGATCT
ACTGCATCGATCAGTGCGGTCGACTGGCGTTGTAATTTTTTTA
Features (pLannotate 1.2.2; 19 found; start..end, strand, type, name):
    203..643     +  CDS            GAL4 DNA binding domain: DNA binding domain of the GAL4 transcriptional activator; Saccharomyces cerevisiae GAL4 (truncated)
    665..789     +  protein_bind   attR1: mutant version of attR; recombination site for the Gateway® LR reaction LR Clonase™
    814..844     +  promoter       lac UV5 promoter: E. coli lac promoter with an "up" mutation
    868..897     +  promoter       cat promoter (fragment): promoter of the E. coli cat gene encoding chloramphenicol acetyltransferase
    898..1578    +  CDS            CmR: chloramphenicol acetyltransferase confers resistance to chloramphenicol
   1735..1893    +  CDS            ccdA (fragment): CCDA_ECO57 - Also known as H, letA. Experimental evidence at protein level: Swiss-Prot protein existence level 1. Antitoxin component of a type II toxin-antitoxin (TA) system which inhibits the post-segregational killing (PSK) of plasmid-free cells, also referred to as a plasmid addiction system. Binds to and blocks the activity of CcdB; will also remove bound CcdB protein from the CcdB-GyrA complex by forming a CcdA-CcdB complex, a process termed rejuvenation. Functions as a transcriptional corepressor for the ccdAB operon, repression also requires CcdB (By similarity). From Escherichia coli
   1898..2203    +  CDS            ccdB: CcdB, a bacterial toxin that poisons DNA gyrase; ccdB; Plasmids containing the ccdB gene cannot be propagated in standard E. coli strains.
   2244..2368    -  protein_bind   attR2: mutant version of attR; recombination site for the Gateway® LR reaction LR Clonase™
   2384..2458    +  CDS            small t antigen (fragment): SV40 (simian virus 40) small t antigen
   2460..2525    +  intron         small t intron: SV40 (simian virus 40) small t antigen intron
   2655..2675    +  CDS            SV40 NLS: nuclear localization signal of SV40 (simian virus 40) large T antigen
   2994..3077    +  CDS            large T antigen (fragment): large T antigen from SV40 (simian virus 40)
   3100..3234    +  polyA_signal   SV40 poly(A) signal: SV40 polyadenylation signal
   3252..3314    -  CDS            Exo (fragment): 5' to 3' double-stranded DNA exonuclease in the λ Red system; exo; creates 3' single-stranded DNA tails
   3313..3330    +  promoter       AmpR promoter (fragment): bla
   3331..4191    +  CDS            AmpR: β-lactamase; bla; confers resistance to ampicillin, carbenicillin, and related antibiotics
   4362..4950    +  rep_origin     ori: high-copy-number ColE1/pMB1/pBR322/pUC origin of replication
   5133..5186    +  CDS            lacI (fragment): lac repressor; lacI; The lac repressor binds to the lac operator to inhibit transcription in E. coli. This inhibition can be relieved by adding lactose or isopropyl-β-D-thiogalactopyranoside (IPTG).
   5272..5353    +  promoter       Ac5 promoter (fragment): Drosophila melanogaster actin 5C promoter
