[The description below was written by a language model from this plasmid's Addgene catalogue record and pLannotate feature annotations shown in this document.]
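Description:
pAGW-dpse-GAL4-DBD is a Gateway destination vector for expressing proteins in Drosophila (insect) cells as N-terminal fusions to the DNA-binding domain of yeast GAL4. The catalogue lists the backbone itself as unknown (manufacturer Promega). The plasmid replicates in E. coli from a high-copy ColE1/pUC-type origin and carries an ampicillin resistance gene. Because the Gateway cassette also contains a chloramphenicol resistance gene and the gyrase toxin ccdB, the empty vector is selected on both antibiotics and has to be maintained in a ccdB-tolerant strain.

Expression is driven by a roughly 1.2 kb regulatory insert made up of a Drosophila pseudoobscura enhancer (peak #102) and the D. pseudoobscura CG13116 core promoter. This insert is not annotated in either feature table, but it fits the unannotated stretch upstream of the GAL4 DBD coding sequence. Only a short fragment of the actin 5C promoter is detected there, probably left over from a parental vector, though the record does not say so. The GAL4 DBD is followed by attR1, the lac UV5/cat promoter–CmR–ccdB cassette and attR2. An LR recombination with an entry clone therefore replaces the selection cassette with the gene of interest, placing it downstream of the DBD. SV40 small t intron and SV40 polyadenylation sequences follow the cassette and provide transcript processing. The annotated SV40 NLS and T-antigen fragments lie within this 3′ SV40 region rather than being designed tags.

The two sequence records, from the depositor and from repository sequencing, differ by a single nucleotide in length and show the same features from different start points. The resulting fusions can be tethered to GAL4 UAS sites, and the associated publication concerns the specificity of transcriptional cofactors for different types of core promoter.
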