Addgene plasmid #125153: pAGW-dpse-GAL4-DBD
Purpose: Gateway-compatible vector to express a fusion protein containing the GAL4-DBD (N-terminally) followed by the protein of interest under the control of a D.pseudoobscura enhancer and CP
Depositing lab: Alexander Stark. Depositing organization: Research Institute of Molecular Pathology (IMP). Publication: Transcriptional cofactors display specificity for distinct types of core promoters. Haberle V, Arnold CD, Pagani M, Rath M, Schernhuber K, Stark A. Nature. 2019 Jun;570(7759):122-126. doi: 10.1038/s41586-019-1210-7. Epub 2019 May 15. PubMed 31092928.
Backbone
  Vector backbone: Unknown
  Backbone manufacturer: Promega
  Backbone size w/o insert (bp): 2962
  Vector type: Insect Expression ; Gateway fly expression vector
Growth in bacteria
  Bacterial resistance: Chloramphenicol and Ampicillin, 25 & 100 μg/mL
  Growth temperature: 37°C
  Growth strain: ccdB Survival
  Copy number: High Copy
Gene/Insert
  Gene/Insert name: D. pseudoobscura peak #102 enhancer and D. pseudoobscura CG13116 CP
  Insert size (bp): 1213
  Cloning method: Restriction Enzyme; 5′ cloning site Unknown (unknown if destroyed); 3′ cloning site Unknown (unknown if destroyed)
  Sequencing primers: 5′ Unknown
Terms and licenses: Academic/Nonprofit Terms; Industry Terms: Not Available to Industry
How to cite: pAGW-dpse-GAL4-DBD was a gift from Alexander Stark (Addgene plasmid # 125153 ; http://n2t.net/addgene:125153 ; RRID:Addgene_125153)
